Addgene plasmid #152480: pGBW-m4133825
Purpose: Mammalian expression plasmid for SARS-CoV-2 nsp9
Depositing lab: Ginkgo Bioworks & Benjie Chen. Depositing organization: Ginkgo Bioworks.
Backbone
  Vector backbone: pTwist_CMV_Hygro_6
  Backbone size w/o insert (bp): 6525
  Vector type: Mammalian Expression
  Selectable markers: Hygromycin
Growth in bacteria
  Bacterial resistance: Ampicillin, 100 μg/mL
  Growth temperature: 37°C
  Growth strain: DH5alpha
  Copy number: High Copy
Gene/Insert
  Gene/Insert name: SARS-CoV-2 nsp9
  Species: Severe acute respiratory syndrome coronavirus 2
  Insert size (bp): 332
  Mutation: wt
  Entrez Gene: ORF1ab (a.k.a. GU280_gp01)
  Promoter: CMV
  Tag / fusion protein: Cleavable TEV;S-tag (C terminal on backbone)
  Cloning method: Unknown
Resource information
  A portion of this plasmid was derived from a plasmid made by: GinkgoBioworks
Depositor comments: NCBI reference sequence: YP_009725305.1
How to cite: pGBW-m4133825 was a gift from Ginkgo Bioworks & Benjie Chen (Addgene plasmid # 152480 ; http://n2t.net/addgene:152480 ; RRID:Addgene_152480)
