[The description below was written by a language model from this plasmid's Addgene catalogue record and the feature table of its GenBank file.]
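Description:
pGBW-m4133825 is a mammalian expression plasmid for wild-type SARS-CoV-2 nsp9, a mature cleavage product of the viral ORF1ab polyprotein, built on the pTwist_CMV_Hygro_6 backbone. The circular construct is about 6.9 kb. It is propagated in E. coli as a high-copy plasmid through a ColE1/pUC-type origin and is selected with ampicillin via the beta-lactamase gene.

The nsp9 coding sequence itself is not annotated in the feature table. By position, it lies between the human cytomegalovirus immediate-early enhancer/promoter, which sits at the end of the numbered map, and the backbone-encoded tags near the start of the circular sequence. The insert is fused at its C terminus to a TEV protease recognition site followed by an S-tag, an epitope and affinity tag derived from pancreatic ribonuclease A. The expressed protein can therefore be detected or captured through the tag, and the tag can then be removed by TEV cleavage. An SV40 polyadenylation signal ends the transcript.

A separate cassette uses the human ubiquitin C promoter to drive the hygromycin phosphotransferase gene, followed by a synthetic poly(A) signal. This allows hygromycin selection of transfected mammalian cells, for example to establish stable lines. The backbone also carries 5' and 3' beta-globin insulator elements, along with T7 and rrnG transcription terminators and an additional synthetic poly(A) signal upstream of the CMV enhancer. These elements presumably limit read-through and transcriptional interference between units. The record places the plasmid in a set of tagged SARS-CoV-2 protein constructs intended for mammalian protein expression and/or purification.
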