LOCUS       Exported 6935 bp ds-DNA circular SYN 13-MAY-2021
DEFINITION  Mammalian expression plasmid for SARS-CoV-2 nsp9.
ACCESSION   .
VERSION     .
KEYWORDS    pGBW-m4133825
SOURCE      synthetic DNA construct
  ORGANISM  synthetic DNA construct
REFERENCE   1 (bases 1 to 6935)
  TITLE     SARS-CoV-2 protein Mammalian expression constructs, tagged, for
            protein expression and/or purification
REFERENCE   2 (bases 1 to 6935)
  AUTHORS   .
  TITLE     Direct Submission
  JOURNAL   Exported May 13, 2021 from SnapGene Server 1.1.58
            http://www.snapgene.com
FEATURES             Location/Qualifiers
     source          1..6935
                     /organism="synthetic DNA construct"
                     /mol_type="other DNA"
     CDS             341..361
                     /codon_start=1
                     /product="tobacco etch virus (TEV) protease recognition and
                     cleavage site"
                     /label=TEV site
                     /translation="ENLYFQS"
     CDS             362..406
                     /codon_start=1
                     /product="affinity and epitope tag derived from pancreatic
                     ribonuclease A"
                     /label=S-Tag
                     /translation="KETAAAKFERQHMDS"
     polyA_signal    475..596
                     /label=SV40 poly(A) signal
                     /note="SV40 polyadenylation signal"
     primer_bind     complement(486..505)
                     /label=EBV-rev
                     /note="SV40 polyA terminator, reverse primer"
     primer_bind     540..559
                     /label=SV40pA-R
                     /note="SV40 polyA, reverse primer"
     terminator      711..757
                     /label=T7 terminator
                     /note="transcription terminator for bacteriophage T7 RNA
                     polymerase"
     terminator      787..923
                     /label=rrnG terminator
                     /note="transcription terminator from the E. coli ribosomal
                     RNA rrnG operon (Albrechtsen et al., 1991)"
     misc_feature    968..1039
                     /label=3' beta-globin insulator
                     /note="insulator downstream of the human beta-globin locus
                     (Farrell et al., 2002)"
     rep_origin      complement(1265..1853)
                     /direction=LEFT
                     /label=ori
                     /note="high-copy-number ColE1/pMB1/pBR322/pUC origin of
                     replication"
     primer_bind     complement(1345..1364)
                     /label=pBR322ori-F
                     /note="pBR322 origin, forward primer"
     promoter        2353..3562
                     /label=UbC promoter
                     /note="human ubiquitin C promoter"
     primer_bind     3399..3418
                     /label=hUBCpro-F
                     /note="Human Ubiquitin C (UbC) promoter, forward primer"
     CDS             3566..4594
                     /codon_start=1
                     /gene="aph(4)-Ia"
                     /product="aminoglycoside phosphotransferase from E. coli"
                     /label=HygR
                     /note="confers resistance to hygromycin"
                     /translation="MGKKPELTATSVEKFLIEKFDSVSDLMQLSEGEESRAFSFDVGGR
                     GYVLRVNSCADGFYKDRYVYRHFASAALPIPEVLDIGEFSESLTYCISRRAQGVTLQDL
                     PETELPAVLQPVAEAMDAIAAADLSQTSGFGPFGPQGIGQYTTWRDFICAIADPHVYHW
                     QTVMDDTVSASVAQALDELMLWAEDCPEVRHLVHADFGSNNVLTDNGRITAVIDWSEAM
                     FGDSQYEVANIFFWRPWLACMEQQTRYFERRHPELAGSPRLRAYMLRIGLDQLYQSLVD
                     GNFDDAAWAQGRCDAIVRSGAGTVGRTQIARRSAAVWTDGCVEVLADSGNRRPSTRPRA
                     KE"
     polyA_signal    4621..4669
                     /note="synthetic polyadenylation signal"
     CDS             4935..5795
                     /codon_start=1
                     /gene="bla"
                     /product="beta-lactamase"
                     /label=AmpR
                     /note="confers resistance to ampicillin, carbenicillin, and
                     related antibiotics"
                     /translation="MSIQHFRVALIPFFAAFCLPVFAHPETLVKVKDAEDQLGARVGYI
                     ELDLNSGKILESFRPEERFPMMSTFKVLLCGAVLSRIDAGQEQLGRRIHYSQNDLVEYS
                     PVTEKHLTDGMTVRELCSAAITMSDNTAANLLLTTIGGPKELTAFLHNMGDHVTRLDRW
                     EPELNEAIPNDERDTTMPVAMATTLRKLLTGELLTLASRQQLIDWMEADKVAGPLLRSA
                     LPAGWFIADKSGAGERGSRGIIAALGPDGKPSRIVVIYTTGSQATMDERNRQIAEIGAS
                     LIKHW"
     primer_bind     complement(5153..5172)
                     /label=Amp-R
                     /note="Ampicillin resistance gene, reverse primer"
     terminator      5808..5944
                     /label=rrnG terminator
                     /note="transcription terminator from the E. coli ribosomal
                     RNA rrnG operon (Albrechtsen et al., 1991)"
     misc_feature    6089..6160
                     /label=5' beta-globin insulator
                     /note="insulator upstream of the human beta-globin locus
                     (Farrell et al., 2002)"
     terminator      6165..6211
                     /label=T7 terminator
                     /note="transcription terminator for bacteriophage T7 RNA
                     polymerase"
     polyA_signal    6229..6277
                     /note="synthetic polyadenylation signal"
     enhancer        6358..6661
                     /label=CMV enhancer
                     /note="human cytomegalovirus immediate early enhancer"
     promoter        6663..6865
                     /label=CMV promoter
                     /note="human cytomegalovirus (CMV) immediate early
                     promoter"
     primer_bind     6816..6836
                     /label=CMV-F
                     /note="Human CMV immediate early promoter, forward primer"
ORIGIN
        1 caccatgaat gagcttagtc ctgttgcact acgacagatg tcttgtgctg ccggtactac
       61 acaaactgct tgcactgatg acaatgcgtt agcttactac aacacaacaa agggaggtag
      121 gtttgtactt gcactgttat ccgatttaca ggatttgaaa tgggctagat tccctaagag
      181 tgatggaact ggtactatct atacagaact ggaaccacct tgtaggtttg ttacagacac
      241 acctaaaggt cctaaagtga agtatttata ctttattaaa ggattaaaca acctaaatag
      301 aggtatggta cttggtagtt tagctgccac agtacgtcta gaaaaccttt actttcagtc
      361 gaaagaaacc gcggcagcta agttcgagag gcagcacatg gacagttaag gatccgcagg
      421 cctctgctag cttgactgac tgagatacag cgtaccttca gctcacagac atgataagat
      481 acattgatga gtttggacaa accacaacta gaatgcagtg aaaaaaatgc tttatttgtg
      541 aaatttgtga tgctattgct ttatttgtaa ccattataag ctgcaataaa caagttaaca
      601 acaacaattg cattcatttt atgtttcagg ttcaggggga ggtgtgggag gttttttaaa
      661 gcaagtaaaa cctctacaaa tgtggtattg gcccatctct atcggtatcg tagcataacc
      721 ccttggggcc tctaaacggg tcttgagggg ttttttgtgc ccctcgggcc ggattgctat
      781 ctaccggcat tggcgcagaa aaaaatgcct gatgcgacgc tgcgcgtctt atactcccac
      841 atatgccaga ttcagcaacg gatacggctt ccccaacttg cccacttcca tacgtgtcct
      901 ccttaccaga aatttatcct taaggtcgtc agctatcctg caggcgatct ctcgatttcg
      961 atcaagacat tcctttaatg gtcttttctg gacaccacta ggggtcagaa gtagttcatc
     1021 aaactttctt ccctccctaa tctcattggt taccttgggc tatcgaaact taattaacca
     1081 gtcaagtcag ctacttggcg agatcgactt gtctgggttt cgactacgct cagaattgcg
     1141 tcagtcaagt tcgatctggt ccttgctatt gcacccgttc tccgattacg agtttcattt
     1201 aaatcatgtg agcaaaaggc cagcaaaagg ccaggaaccg taaaaaggcc gcgttgctgg
     1261 cgtttttcca taggctccgc ccccctgacg agcatcacaa aaatcgacgc tcaagtcaga
     1321 ggtggcgaaa cccgacagga ctataaagat accaggcgtt tccccctgga agctccctcg
     1381 tgcgctctcc tgttccgacc ctgccgctta ccggatacct gtccgccttt ctcccttcgg
     1441 gaagcgtggc gctttctcat agctcacgct gtaggtatct cagttcggtg taggtcgttc
     1501 gctccaagct gggctgtgtg cacgaacccc ccgttcagcc cgaccgctgc gccttatccg
     1561 gtaactatcg tcttgagtcc aacccggtaa gacacgactt atcgccactg gcagcagcca
     1621 ctggtaacag gattagcaga gcgaggtatg taggcggtgc tacagagttc ttgaagtggt
     1681 ggcctaacta cggctacact agaagaacag tatttggtat ctgcgctctg ctgaagccag
     1741 ttaccttcgg aaaaagagtt ggtagctctt gatccggcaa acaaaccacc gctggtagcg
     1801 gtggtttttt tgtttgcaag cagcagatta cgcgcagaaa aaaaggatct caagaagatc
     1861 ctttgatctt ttctacgggg tctgacgctc agtggaacga aaactcacgt taagggattt
     1921 tggtcatgag attatcaaaa aggatcttca cctagatcct tttaaattaa aaatgaagtt
     1981 ttaaatcaat ctaaagtata tatgagtaaa cttggtctga cagttaccaa tgcttaatca
     2041 gtgaggcacc tatctcagcg atctgtctat ttcgttcatc catagttgca tttaaatttc
     2101 cgaactctcc aaggccctcg tcggaaaatc ttcaaacctt tcgtccgatc catcttgcag
     2161 gctacctctc gaacgaacta tcgcaagtct cttggccggc cttgcgcctt ggctattgct
     2221 tggcagcgcc tatcgccagg tattactcca atcccgaata tccgagatcg ggatcacccg
     2281 agagaagttc aacctacatc ctcaatcccg atctatccga gatccgagga atatcgaaat
     2341 cggggcgcgc ctggcctccg cgccgggttt tggcgcctcc cgcgggcgcc cccctcgtca
     2401 cggcgagcgc tgccacgtca gacgaagggc gcaggagcgt cctgatcctt ccgcccggac
     2461 gctcaggaca gcggcccgct gctcataaga ctcggcctta gaaccccagt atcagcagaa
     2521 ggacatttta ggacgggact tgggtgactc tagggcactg gttttctttc cagagagcgg
     2581 aacaggcgag gaaaagtagt cccttctcgg cgattctgcg gagggatctc cgtggggcgg
     2641 tgaacgccga tgattatata aggacgcgcc gggtgtggca cagctagttc cgtcgcagcc
     2701 gggatttggg tcgcggttct tgtttgtgga tcgctgtgat cgtcacttgg tgagtagcgg
     2761 gctgctgggc tggccggggc tttcgtggcc gccgggccgc tcggtgggac ggaagcgtgt
     2821 ggagagaccg ccaagggctg tagtctgggt ccgcgagcaa ggttgccctg aactgggggt
     2881 tggggggagc gcagcaaaat ggcggctgtt cccgagtctt gaatggaaga cgcttgtgag
     2941 gcgggctgtg aggtcgttga aacaaggtgg ggggcatggt gggcggcaag aacccaaggt
     3001 cttgagccct tcgctaatgc gggaaagctc ttattcgggt gagatgggct gggcaccatc
     3061 tggggaccct gacgtgaagt ttgtcactga ctggagaact cggtttgtcg tctgttgcgg
     3121 gggcggcagt tatggcggtg ccgttgggca gtgcacccgt acctttggga gcgcgcgccc
     3181 tcgtcgtgtc gtgacgtcac ccgttctgtt ggcttataat gcagggtggg gccacctgcc
     3241 ggtaggtgtg cggtaggctt ttctccgtcg caggacgcag ggttcgggcc tagggtaggc
     3301 tctcctgaat cgacaggcgc cggacctctg gtgaggggag ggataagtga ggcgtcagtt
     3361 tctttggtcg gttttatgta cctatcttct taagtagctg aagctccggt tttgaactat
     3421 gcgctcgggg ttggcgagtg tgttttgtga agttttttag gcaccttttg aaatgtaatc
     3481 atttgggtca atatgtaatt ttcagtgtta gacttgtaaa ttgtccgcta aattctggcc
     3541 gtttttggct tttttgttag acaacatggg taaaaagcct gaactcaccg cgacgtctgt
     3601 cgagaagttt ctgatcgaaa agttcgacag cgtctccgac ctgatgcagc tctcggaggg
     3661 cgaagaatct cgtgctttca gcttcgatgt aggagggcgt ggatatgtcc tgcgggtaaa
     3721 tagctgcgcc gatggtttct acaaagatcg ttatgtttat cggcactttg catccgccgc
     3781 gctcccgatt ccggaagtgc ttgacattgg ggagttcagc gagagcctga cctattgcat
     3841 ctcccgccgt gcacagggtg tcacgttgca agacctgcct gaaaccgaac tgcccgctgt
     3901 tctgcagccg gtcgcggagg caatggatgc catcgctgcc gccgatctta gccagacgag
     3961 cgggttcggc ccattcggac cgcaaggaat cggtcaatac actacatggc gtgatttcat
     4021 atgcgcgatt gctgatcccc atgtgtatca ctggcaaact gtgatggacg acaccgtcag
     4081 tgcgtccgtc gcgcaggctc tcgatgagct gatgctttgg gccgaggact gccccgaagt
     4141 ccggcacctc gtgcacgcgg atttcggctc caacaatgtc ctgacggaca atggccgcat
     4201 aacagcggtc attgactgga gcgaggcgat gttcggggat tcccaatacg aggtcgccaa
     4261 catcttcttc tggaggccgt ggttggcttg tatggagcag cagacgcgct acttcgagcg
     4321 gaggcatccg gagcttgcag gatcgccccg gctccgggcg tatatgctcc gcattggtct
     4381 tgaccaactc tatcagagct tggttgacgg caatttcgat gatgcagctt gggcgcaggg
     4441 tcgatgcgac gcaatcgtcc gatccggagc cgggactgtc gggcgtacac aaatcgcccg
     4501 cagaagcgcc gccgtctgga ccgatggctg tgtagaagta ctcgccgata gtggaaaccg
     4561 acgccccagc actcgtccga gggcaaagga ataagctagt atgtaagcct agtcttagat
     4621 aataaaatcg ctatccatcg aagatggatg tgtgttggtt ttttgtgtgt gtaacgctag
     4681 gcgcgcctgg tgtaccgaga acgatcctct cagtgcgagt ctcgacgatc catatcgttg
     4741 cttggcagtc agccagtcgg aatccagctt gggacccagg aagtccaatc gtcagatatt
     4801 gtactcaagc ctggtcacgg cagcgtaccg atctgtttaa acctagatat tgatagtctg
     4861 atcggtcaac gtataatcga gtcctagctt ttgcaaacat ctatcaagag acaggatcag
     4921 caggaggctt tcgcatgagt attcaacatt tccgtgtcgc ccttattccc ttttttgcgg
     4981 cattttgcct tcctgttttt gctcacccag aaacgctggt gaaagtaaaa gatgctgaag
     5041 atcagttggg tgcgcgagtg ggttacatcg aactggatct caacagcggt aagatccttg
     5101 agagttttcg ccccgaagaa cgctttccaa tgatgagcac ttttaaagtt ctgctatgtg
     5161 gcgcggtatt atcccgtatt gacgccgggc aagagcaact cggtcgccgc atacactatt
     5221 ctcagaatga cttggttgag tattcaccag tcacagaaaa gcatcttacg gatggcatga
     5281 cagtaagaga attatgcagt gctgccataa ccatgagtga taacactgcg gccaacttac
     5341 ttctgacaac gattggagga ccgaaggagc taaccgcttt tttgcacaac atgggggatc
     5401 atgtaactcg ccttgatcgt tgggaaccgg agctgaatga agccatacca aacgacgagc
     5461 gtgacaccac gatgcctgta gcaatggcaa caaccttgcg taaactatta actggcgaac
     5521 tacttactct agcttcccgg caacagttga tagactggat ggaggcggat aaagttgcag
     5581 gaccacttct gcgctcggcc cttccggctg gctggtttat tgctgataaa tctggagccg
     5641 gtgagcgtgg gtctcgcggt atcattgcag cactggggcc agatggtaag ccctcccgta
     5701 tcgtagttat ctacacgacg gggagtcagg caactatgga tgaacgaaat agacagatcg
     5761 ctgagatagg tgcctcactg attaagcatt ggtaaccgat tctaggtgca ttggcgcaga
     5821 aaaaaatgcc tgatgcgacg ctgcgcgtct tatactccca catatgccag attcagcaac
     5881 ggatacggct tccccaactt gcccacttcc atacgtgtcc tccttaccag aaatttatcc
     5941 ttaagatcgt ttaaactcga ctctggctct atcgaatctc cgtcgtttcg agcttacgcg
     6001 aacagccgtg gcgctcattt gctcgtcggg catcgaatct cgtcagctat cgtcagctta
     6061 cctttttggc agcgatcgcg gctcccgaca tcttggacca ttagctccac aggtatcttc
     6121 ttccctctag tggtcataac agcagcttca gctacctctc aattcaaaaa acccctcaag
     6181 acccgtttag aggccccaag gggttatgct atcaatcgtt gcgttacaca cacaaaaaac
     6241 caacacacat ccatcttcga tggatagcga ttttattatc taactgctga tcgagtgtag
     6301 ccagatctag taatcaatta cggggtcatt agttcatagc ccatatatgg agttccgcgt
     6361 tacataactt acggtaaatg gcccgcctgg ctgaccgccc aacgaccccc gcccattgac
     6421 gtcaataatg acgtatgttc ccatagtaac gccaataggg actttccatt gacgtcaatg
     6481 ggtggagtat ttacggtaaa ctgcccactt ggcagtacat caagtgtatc atatgccaag
     6541 tacgccccct attgacgtca atgacggtaa atggcccgcc tggcattatg cccagtacat
     6601 gaccttatgg gactttccta cttggcagta catctacgta ttagtcatcg ctattaccat
     6661 gctgatgcgg ttttggcagt acatcaatgg gcgtggatag cggtttgact cacggggatt
     6721 tccaagtctc caccccattg acgtcaatgg gagtttgttt tggcaccaaa atcaacggga
     6781 ctttccaaaa tgtcgtaaca actccgcccc attgacgcaa atgggcggta ggcgtgtacg
     6841 gtgggaggtc tatataagca gagctggttt agtgaaccgt cagatcagat ctttgtcgat
     6901 cctaccatcc actcgacaca cccgccagcg gccgc
//
